Addgene plasmid #179410: pv6_MECP2_MBD-T158M
Purpose: Cell line generation via recombination-mediated cassette exchange (RMCE) and stable expression of MECP2_MBD(T158M)
Depositing lab: Tuncay Baubec. Depositing organization: University of Zurich. Publication: ChromID identifies the protein interactome at chromatin marks. Villasenor R, Pfaendler R, Ambrosi C, Butz S, Giuliani S, Bryan E, Sheahan TW, Gable AL, Schmolka N, Manzo M, Wirz J, Feller C, von Mering C, Aebersold R, Voigt P, Baubec T. Nat Biotechnol. 2020 Mar 2. pii: 10.1038/s41587-020-0434-2. doi: 10.1038/s41587-020-0434-2. PubMed 32123383.
Backbone
  Vector backbone: parBit_v6
  Vector type: Mammalian Expression
Growth in bacteria
  Bacterial resistance: Ampicillin, 100 μg/mL
  Growth temperature: 37°C
  Growth strain: DH5alpha
  Copy number: High Copy
Gene/Insert
  Gene/Insert name: MECP2_MBD(T158M) (alt name: MBD domain of MECP2)
  Species: M. musculus (mouse)
  Mutation: MBD T158M
  Entrez Gene: Mecp2 (a.k.a. 1500041B07Rik, D630021H01Rik, Mbd5, WBP10)
  Promoter: CAGGS
  Tag / fusion protein: AviTag (N terminal on insert); EGFP (C terminal on insert)
  Cloning method: Gibson Cloning
  Sequencing primers: 5′ CTGGTTGTTGTGCTGTCTC
Terms and licenses: Academic/Nonprofit Terms; Industry Terms: Not Available to Industry
How to cite: pv6_MECP2_MBD-T158M was a gift from Tuncay Baubec (Addgene plasmid # 179410 ; http://n2t.net/addgene:179410 ; RRID:Addgene_179410)
