[The description below was written by a language model from this plasmid's Addgene catalogue record and pLannotate feature annotations shown in this document.]
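Description:
pv6_MECP2_MBD-T158M is a 7.2 kb mammalian expression plasmid built on the parBit_v6 backbone and designed as a donor for recombination-mediated cassette exchange (RMCE). It is propagated in E. coli through a high-copy ColE1/pUC-type origin with ampicillin selection (AmpR with its bla promoter). The remaining bacterial elements, including lac promoter/operator, lacZα, lacI, bom and rop fragments, are remnants of the pUC-style cloning backbone.

The payload lies between two loxP511 sites annotated in opposite orientations. These variant lox sites recombine with each other but not with wild-type loxP. In the presence of Cre, they allow the intervening cassette to be swapped into a matching pre-engineered genomic landing site, giving single-copy integration at a defined locus. Within the cassette, the CAGGS promoter (CMV enhancer, chicken β-actin promoter and chimeric β-actin/β-globin intron) drives the methyl-CpG-binding domain (MBD) of mouse Mecp2 carrying the T158M substitution. The catalogue entry lists an N-terminal AviTag, a short biotin-acceptor peptide that is not separately annotated in the feature table, and a C-terminal EGFP. The annotation tool matched the MBD fragment to the human MECP2 protein, whereas the catalogue gives the species as mouse. Downstream, an EMCV IRES links a puromycin resistance gene to the same transcript, so selection is coupled to expression of the fusion, and an SV40 poly(A) signal terminates it. A short ble fragment before the polyadenylation signal appears to be a cloning remnant.

The stated purpose is to generate cell lines by RMCE that stably express the MBD(T158M) fusion. The record does not state what role the T158M variant plays relative to the wild-type domain.
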