Features (pLannotate 1.2.2; 23 found; start..end, strand, type, name):
    137..236     +  misc_feature   bom (fragment): basis of mobility region from pBR322
    242..399     -  CDS            lacZα (fragment): LacZα fragment of β-galactosidase; lacZ fragment
    409..442     -  protein_bind   loxP511: Cre-mediated recombination occurs in the 8-bp core sequence (GTATACAT). loxP511 sites are compatible with each other, but incompatible with wild-type loxP sites. Cre recombinase
    447..826     +  enhancer       CMV enhancer: human cytomegalovirus immediate early enhancer
    828..1103    +  promoter       chicken β-actin promoter: No description available
   1104..2120    +  intron         chimeric intron: chimera between introns from chicken β-actin and rabbit β-globin
   2118..2174    +  CDS            HBB (fragment): HBB_LEPEU - Experimental evidence at protein level: Swiss-Prot protein existence level 1. Involved in oxygen transport from the lung to the various peripheral tissues. From Lepus europaeus (European hare).
   2257..2559    +  CDS            MECP2 (fragment): MECP2_HUMAN - Experimental evidence at protein level: Swiss-Prot protein existence level 1. Chromosomal protein that binds to methylated DNA. It can bind specifically to a single methyl-CpG pair. It is not influenced by sequences flanking the methyl-CpGs. Mediates transcriptional repression through interaction with histone deacetylase and the corepressor SIN3A. Binds both 5-methylcytosine (5mC) and 5-hydroxymethylcytosine (5hmC)- containing DNA, with a preference for 5-methylcytosine (5mC). From Homo sapiens (Human).
   2647..3363    +  CDS            EGFP: the original enhanced GFP (Yang et al., 1996) mammalian codon-optimized
   3486..3948    +  misc_feature   IRES: internal ribosome entry site (IRES) of the encephalomyocarditis virus (EMCV)
   3962..4561    +  CDS            PuroR: puromycin N-acetyltransferase; pac from Streptomyces alboniger; confers resistance to puromycin
   4610..4735    +  CDS            ble (fragment): BLE_KLEPN - Experimental evidence at protein level: Swiss-Prot protein existence level 1. Binding protein with a strong affinity to the bleomycin family of antibiotics. Binds to CL990; an antimitotic-antibiotic compound. From Klebsiella pneumoniae.
   4730..4851    +  polyA_signal   SV40 poly(A) signal: SV40 polyadenylation signal
   4885..4918    +  protein_bind   loxP511: Cre-mediated recombination occurs in the 8-bp core sequence (GTATACAT). loxP511 sites are compatible with each other, but incompatible with wild-type loxP sites. Cre recombinase
   4921..4939    +  misc_feature   MCS (fragment): pUC18/19 multiple cloning site
   4976..4992    -  protein_bind   lac operator: The lac repressor binds to the lac operator to inhibit transcription in E. coli. This inhibition can be relieved by adding lactose or isopropyl-β-D-thiogalactopyranoside (IPTG). lac repressor encoded by lacI
   5000..5030    -  promoter       lac promoter: promoter for the E. coli lac operon
   5045..5066    -  protein_bind   CAP binding site: CAP binding activates transcription in the presence of cAMP. E. coli catabolite activator protein
   5079..5171    -  CDS            lacI (fragment): lac repressor; lacI; The lac repressor binds to the lac operator to inhibit transcription in E. coli. This inhibition can be relieved by adding lactose or isopropyl-β-D-thiogalactopyranoside (IPTG).
   5354..5942    -  rep_origin     ori: high-copy-number ColE1/pMB1/pBR322/pUC origin of replication
   6113..6973    -  CDS            AmpR: β-lactamase; bla; confers resistance to ampicillin, carbenicillin, and related antibiotics
   6974..7078    -  promoter       AmpR promoter: bla
   7173..35      +  CDS            rop (fragment) (across the origin): Rop protein, which maintains plasmids at low copy number; rop
>Addgene plasmid #179410 | pv6_MECP2_MBD-T158M | addgene full sequence | sequence record 370520 | Addgene NGS Result
TCGCGCGTTTCGGTGATGACGGTGAAAACCTCTGACACATGCAGCTCCCGGAGACGGTCACAGCTTGTCT
GTAAGCGGATGCCGGGAGCAGACAAGCCCGTCAGGGCGCGTCAGCGGGTGTTGGCGGGTGTCGGGGCTGG
CTTAACTATGCGGCATCAGAGCAGATTGTACTGAGAGTGCACCATATGCGGTGTGAAATACCGCACAGAT
GCGTAAGGAGAAAATACCGCATCAGGCGCCATTCGCCATTCAGGCTGCGCAACTGTTGGGAAGGGCGATC
GGTGCGGGCCTCTTCGCTATTACGCCAGCTGGCGAAAGGGGGATGTGCTGCAAGGCGATTAAGTTGGGTA
ACGCCAGGGTTTTCCCAGTCACGACGTTGTAAAACGACGGCCAGTGAATTCTCGAGCCATAACTTCGTAT
AATGTATACTATACGAAGTTATATCGGACATTGATTATTGACTAGTTATTAATAGTAATCAATTACGGGG
TCATTAGTTCATAGCCCATATATGGAGTTCCGCGTTACATAACTTACGGTAAATGGCCCGCCTGGCTGAC
CGCCCAACGACCCCCGCCCATTGACGTCAATAATGACGTATGTTCCCATAGTAACGCCAATAGGGACTTT
CCATTGACGTCAATGGGTGGAGTATTTACGGTAAACTGCCCACTTGGCAGTACATCAAGTGTATCATATG
CCAAGTACGCCCCCTATTGACGTCAATGACGGTAAATGGCCCGCCTGGCATTATGCCCAGTACATGACCT
TATGGGACTTTCCTACTTGGCAGTACATCTACGTATTAGTCATCGCTATTACCATGGTCGAGGTGAGCCC
CACGTTCTGCTTCACTCTCCCCATCTCCCCCCCCTCCCCACCCCCAATTTTGTATTTATTTATTTTTTAA
TTATTTTGTGCAGCGATGGGGGCGGGGGGGGGGGGGGSGCGCGCCRGGSGGGGSGGGGSGGGGSGRGGGG
SGGGGSGGGGSGAGGCGGAGAGGTGCGGCGGCAGCCAATCAGAGCGGCGCGCTCCGAAAGTTTCCTTTTA
TGGCGAGGCGGCGGCGGCGGCGGCCCTATAAAAAGCGAAGCGCGCGGCGGGCGGGAGTCGCTGCGCGCTG
CCTTCGCCCCGTGCCCCGCTCCGCCGCCGCCTCGCGCCGCCCGCCCCGGCTCTGACTGACCGCGTTACTC
CCACAGGTGAGCGGGCGGGACGGCCCTTCTCCTCCGGGCTGTAATTAGCGCTTGGTTTAATGACGGCTTG
TTTCTTTTCTGTGGCTGCGTGAAAGCCTTGAGGGGCTCCGGGAGGGCCCTTTGTGCGGGGGGAGCGGCTC
GGGGGGTGCGTGCGTGTGTGTGTGCGTGGGGAGCGCCGCGTGCGGCTCCGCGCTGCCCGGCGGCTGTGAG
CGCTGCGGGCGCGGCGCGGGGCTTTGTGCGCTCCGCAGTGTGCGCGAGGGGAGCGCGGCCGGGGGCGGTG
CCCCGCGGTGCGGGGGGGGCTGCGAGGGGAACAAAGGCTGCGTGCGGGGTGTGTGCGTGGGGGGGTGAGC
AGGGGGTGTGGGCGCGTCGGTCGGGCTGCAACCCCCCCTGCACCCCCCTCCCCGAGTTGCTGAGCACGGC
CCGGCTTCGGGTGCGGGGCTCCGTACGGGGCGTGGCGCGGGGCTCGCCGTGCCGGGCGGGGGGTGGCGGC
AGGTGGGGGTGCCGGGCGGGGCGGGGCCGCCTCGGGCCGGGGAGGGCTCGGGGGAGGGGCGCGGCGGCCC
CCGGAGCGCCGGCGGCTGTCGAGGCGCGGCGAGCCGCAGCCATTGCCTTTTATGGTAATCGTGCGAGAGG
GCGCAGGGACTTCCTTTGTCCCAAATCTGTGCGGAGCCGAAATCTGGGAGGCGCCGCCGCACCCCCTCTA
GCGGGCGCGGGGCGAAGCGGTGCGGCGCCGGCAGGAAGGAAATGGGCGGGGAGGGCCTTCGTGCGTCGCC
GCGCCGCCGTCCCCTTCTCCCTCTCCAGCCTCGGGGCTGTCCGCGGGGGGACGGCTGCCTTCGGGGGGGA
CGGGGCAGGGCGGGGTTCGGCTTCTGGCGTGTGACCGGCGGCTCTAGAGCCTCTGCTAACCATGTTCATG
CCTTCTTCTTTTTCCTACAGCTCCTGGGCAACGTGCTGGTTATTGTGCTGTCTCATCATTTTGGCAAAGA
ATTCTAGCATGGCTGGTGGCCTGAATGACATCTTTGAGGCCCAGAAGATCGAGTGGCATGAGAACCTGTA
CTTCCAGGGAGTCGACGAAGAGTCTGGTTCTGTTTCTGGTGGTGATAAACAGCGGCGCTCCATTATCCGT
GACCGGGGACCTATGTATGATGACCCCACCTTGCCTGAAGGTTGGACACGAAAGCTTAAACAAAGGAAGT
CTGGCCGATCTGCTGGAAAGTATGATGTATATTTGATCAATCCCCAGGGAAAAGCTTTTCGCTCTAAAGT
AGAATTGATTGCATACTTTGAAAAGGTGGGAGACACCTCCTTGGACCCTAATGATTTTGACTTCATGGTA
ACTGGGAGAGGGAGCCCCTCCAGGAGAGAGCAGAAACCAATCGGTGGCGGAGGCTCTGGAGGTGGAGGCT
CCGCACCCCCCAAAAAGAAACGCAAGGTTGGATACCGGGATCCACCGGTCGCCACCGTGAGCAAGGGCGA
GGAGCTGTTCACCGGGGTGGTGCCCATCCTGGTCGAGCTGGACGGCGACGTAAACGGCCACAAGTTCAGC
GTGTCCGGCGAGGGCGAGGGCGATGCCACCTACGGCAAGCTGACCCTGAAGTTCATCTGCACCACCGGCA
AGCTGCCCGTGCCCTGGCCCACCCTCGTGACCACCCTGACCTACGGCGTGCAGTGCTTCAGCCGCTACCC
CGACCACATGAAGCAGCACGACTTCTTCAAGTCCGCCATGCCCGAAGGCTACGTCCAGGAGCGCACCATC
TTCTTCAAGGACGACGGCAACTACAAGACCCGCGCCGAGGTGAAGTTCGAGGGCGACACCCTGGTGAACC
GCATCGAGCTGAAGGGCATCGACTTCAAGGAGGACGGCAACATCCTGGGGCACAAGCTGGAGTACAACTA
CAACAGCCACAACGTCTATATCATGGCCGACAAGCAGAAGAACGGCATCAAGGTGAACTTCAAGATCCGC
CACAACATCGAGGACGGCAGCGTGCAGCTCGCCGACCACTACCAGCAGAACACCCCCATCGGCGACGGCC
CCGTGCTGCTGCCCGACAACCACTACCTGAGCACCCAGTCCGCCCTGAGCAAAGACCCCAACGAGAAGCG
CGATCACATGGTCCTGCTGGAGTTCGTGACCGCCGCCGGGATCACTCTCGGCATGGACGAGCTGTACAAG
TAAAGCGAGCTCGACAGATCTAGGAGCGGTTAACGAGGTAGCGGCCGCCGAAGCCGCTTGGAATAAGGCC
GGTGTGCGTTTGTCTATATGTTATTTTCCACCATATTGCCGTCTTTTGGCAATGTGAGGGCCCGGAAACC
TGGCCCTGTCTTCTTGACGAGCATTCCTAGGGGTCTTTCCCCTCTCGCCAAAGGAATGCAAGGTCTGTTG
AATGTCGTGAAGGAAGCAGTTCCTCTGGAAGCTTCTTGAAGACAAACAACGTCTGTAGCGACCCTTTGCA
GGCAGCGGAACCCCCCACCTGGCGACAGGTGCCTCTGCGGCCAAAAGCCACGTGTATAAGATACACCTGC
AAAGGCGGCACAACCCCAGTGCCACGTTGTGAGTTGGATAGTTGTGGAAAGAGTCAAATGGCTCTCCTCA
AGCGTATTCAACAAGGGGCTGAAGGATGCCCAGAAGGTACCCCATTGTATGGGATCTGATCTGGGGCCTC
GGTGCACATGCTTTACATGTGTTTAGTCGAGGTTAAAAAAACGTCTAGGCCCCCCGAACCACGGGGACGT
GGTTTTCCTTTGAAAAACACGATGATAATATGGCCACAACCATGACCGAGTACAAGCCCACGGTGCGCCT
CGCCACCCGCGACGACGTCCCCAGGGCCGTACGCACCCTCGCCGCCGCGTTCGCCGACTACCCCGCCACG
CGCCACACCGTCGATCCGGACCGCCACATCGAGCGGGTCACCGAGCTGCAAGAACTCTTCCTCACGCGCG
TCGGGCTCGACATCGGCAAGGTGTGGGTCGCGGACGACGGCGCCGCGGTGGCGGTCTGGACCACGCCGGA
GAGCGTCGAAGCGGGGGCGGTGTTCGCCGAGATCGGCCCGCGCATGGCCGAGTTGAGCGGTTCCCGGCTG
GCCGCGCAGCAACAGATGGAAGGCCTCCTGGCGCCGCACCGGCCCAAGGAGCCCGCGTGGTTCCTGGCCA
CCGTCGGCGTCTCGCCCGACCACCAGGGCAAGGGTCTGGGCAGCGCCGTCGTGCTCCCCGGAGTGGAGGC
GGCCGAGCGCGCCGGGGTGCCCGCCTTCCTGGAGACCTCCGCGCCCCGCAACCTCCCCTTCTACGAGCGG
CTCGGCTTCACCGTCACCGCCGACGTCGAGGTGCCCGAAGGACCGCGCACCTGGTGCATGACCCGCAAGC
CCGGTGCCTGACGCCCGCCCCACGACCCGCAGCGCCCGACCGAAAGGAGCGCAGTGCTACGAGATTTCGA
TTCCACCGCCGCCTTCTATGAAAGGTTGGGCTTCGGAATCGTTTTCCGGGACGCCGGCTGGATGATCCTC
CAGCGCGGGGATCTCATGCTGGAGTTCTTCGCCCACCCCAACTTGTTTATTGCAGCTTATAATGGTTACA
AATAAAGCAATAGCATCACAAATTTCACAAATAAAGCATTTTTTTCACTGCATTCTAGTTGTGGTTTGTC
CAAACTCATCAATGTATCTTATCATGTCTGTATACCGTGGATCCGGCCGGCCCCATAACTTCGTATAGTA
TACATTATACGAAGTTATCCCCTGCAGGCATGCAAGCTTGGCGTAATCATGGTCATAGCTGTTTCCTGTG
TGAAATTGTTATCCGCTCACAATTCCACACAACATACGAGCCGGAAGCATAAAGTGTAAAGCCTGGGGTG
CCTAATGAGTGAGCTAACTCACATTAATTGCGTTGCGCTCACTGCCCGCTTTCCAGTCGGGAAACCTGTC
GTGCCAGCTGCATTAATGAATCGGCCAACGCGCGGGGAGAGGCGGTTTGCGTATTGGGCGCTCTTCCGCT
TCCTCGCTCACTGACTCGCTGCGCTCGGTCGTTCGGCTGCGGCGAGCGGTATCAGCTCACTCAAAGGCGG
TAATACGGTTATCCACAGAATCAGGGGATAACGCAGGAAAGAACATGTGAGCAAAAGGCCAGCAAAAGGC
CAGGAACCGTAAAAAGGCCGCGTTGCTGGCGTTTTTCCATAGGCTCCGCCCCCCTGACGAGCATCACAAA
AATCGACGCTCAAGTCAGAGGTGGCGAAACCCGACAGGACTATAAAGATACCAGGCGTTTCCCCCTGGAA
GCTCCCTCGTGCGCTCTCCTGTTCCGACCCTGCCGCTTACCGGATACCTGTCCGCCTTTCTCCCTTCGGG
AAGCGTGGCGCTTTCTCATAGCTCACGCTGTAGGTATCTCAGTTCGGTGTAGGTCGTTCGCTCCAAGCTG
GGCTGTGTGCACGAACCCCCCGTTCAGCCCGACCGCTGCGCCTTATCCGGTAACTATCGTCTTGAGTCCA
ACCCGGTAAGACACGACTTATCGCCACTGGCAGCAGCCACTGGTAACAGGATTAGCAGAGCGAGGTATGT
AGGCGGTGCTACAGAGTTCTTGAAGTGGTGGCCTAACTACGGCTACACTAGAAGAACAGTATTTGGTATC
TGCGCTCTGCTGAAGCCAGTTACCTTCGGAAAAAGAGTTGGTAGCTCTTGATCCGGCAAACAAACCACCG
CTGGTAGCGGTGGTTTTTTTGTTTGCAAGCAGCAGATTACGCGCAGAAAAAAAGGATCTCAAGAAGATCC
TTTGATCTTTTCTACGGGGTCTGACGCTCAGTGGAACGAAAACTCACGTTAAGGGATTTTGGTCATGAGA
TTATCAAAAAGGATCTTCACCTAGATCCTTTTAAATTAAAAATGAAGTTTTAAATCAATCTAAAGTATAT
ATGAGTAAACTTGGTCTGACAGTTACCAATGCTTAATCAGTGAGGCACCTATCTCAGCGATCTGTCTATT
TCGTTCATCCATAGTTGCCTGACTCCCCGTCGTGTAGATAACTACGATACGGGAGGGCTTACCATCTGGC
CCCAGTGCTGCAATGATACCGCGAGACCCACGCTCACCGGCTCCAGATTTATCAGCAATAAACCAGCCAG
CCGGAAGGGCCGAGCGCAGAAGTGGTCCTGCAACTTTATCCGCCTCCATCCAGTCTATTAATTGTTGCCG
GGAAGCTAGAGTAAGTAGTTCGCCAGTTAATAGTTTGCGCAACGTTGTTGCCATTGCTACAGGCATCGTG
GTGTCACGCTCGTCGTTTGGTATGGCTTCATTCAGCTCCGGTTCCCAACGATCAAGGCGAGTTACATGAT
CCCCCATGTTGTGCAAAAAAGCGGTTAGCTCCTTCGGTCCTCCGATCGTTGTCAGAAGTAAGTTGGCCGC
AGTGTTATCACTCATGGTTATGGCAGCACTGCATAATTCTCTTACTGTCATGCCATCCGTAAGATGCTTT
TCTGTGACTGGTGAGTACTCAACCAAGTCATTCTGAGAATAGTGTATGCGGCGACCGAGTTGCTCTTGCC
CGGCGTCAATACGGGATAATACCGCGCCACATAGCAGAACTTTAAAAGTGCTCATCATTGGAAAACGTTC
TTCGGGGCGAAAACTCTCAAGGATCTTACCGCTGTTGAGATCCAGTTCGATGTAACCCACTCGTGCACCC
AACTGATCTTCAGCATCTTTTACTTTCACCAGCGTTTCTGGGTGAGCAAAAACAGGAAGGCAAAATGCCG
CAAAAAAGGGAATAAGGGCGACACGGAAATGTTGAATACTCATACTCTTCCTTTTTCAATATTATTGAAG
CATTTATCAGGGTTATTGTCTCATGAGCGGATACATATTTGAATGTATTTAGAAAAATAAACAAATAGGG
GTTCCGCGCACATTTCCCCGAAAAGTGCCACCTGACGTCTAAGAAACCATTATTATCATGACATTAACCT
ATAAAAATAGGCGTATCACGAGGCCCTTTCGTC
